>Addgene plasmid #107508 | pLenti CMV Puro DEST (w118-1) EPB41L1 | addgene full sequence | sequence record 205668 | Addgene NGS Result
GATCAAAGGATCTTCTTGAGATCCTTTTTTTCTGCGCGTAATCTGCTGCTTGCAAACAAAAAAACCACCG
CTACCAGCGGTGGTTTGTTTGCCGGATCAAGAGCTACCAACTCTTTTTCCGAAGGTAACTGGCTTCAGCA
GAGCGCAGATACCAAATACTGTTCTTCTAGTGTAGCCGTAGTTAGGCCACCACTTCAAGAACTCTGTAGC
ACCGCCTACATACCTCGCTCTGCTAATCCTGTTACCAGTGGCTGCTGCCAGTGGCGATAAGTCGTGTCTT
ACCGGGTTGGACTCAAGACGATAGTTACCGGATAAGGCGCAGCGGTCGGGCTGAACGGGGGGTTCGTGCA
CACAGCCCAGCTTGGAGCGAACGACCTACACCGAACTGAGATACCTACAGCGTGAGCTATGAGAAAGCGC
CACGCTTCCCGAAGGGAGAAAGGCGGACAGGTATCCGGTAAGCGGCAGGGTCGGAACAGGAGAGCGCACG
AGGGAGCTTCCAGGGGGAAACGCCTGGTATCTTTATAGTCCTGTCGGGTTTCGCCACCTCTGACTTGAGC
GTCGATTTTTGTGATGCTCGTCAGGGGGGCGGAGCCTATGGAAAAACGCCAGCAACGCGGCCTTTTTACG
GTTCCTGGCCTTTTGCTGGCCTTTTGCTCACATGTTCTTTCCTGCGTTATCCCCTGATTCTGTGGATAAC
CGTATTACCGCCTTTGAGTGAGCTGATACCGCTCGCCGCAGCCGAACGACCGAGCGCAGCGAGTCAGTGA
GCGAGGAAGCGGAAGAGCGCCCAATACGCAAACCGCCTCTCCCCGCGCGTTGGCCGATTCATTAATGCAG
CTGGCACGACAGGTTTCCCGACTGGAAAGCGGGCAGTGAGCGCAACGCAATTAATGTGAGTTAGCTCACT
CATTAGGCACCCCAGGCTTTACACTTTATGCTTCCGGCTCGTATGTTGTGTGGAATTGTGAGCGGATAAC
AATTTCACACAGGAAACAGCTATGACCATGATTACGCCAAGCGCGCAATTAACCCTCACTAAAGGGAACA
AAAGCTGGAGCTGCAAGCTTAATGTAGTCTTATGCAATACTCTTGTAGTCTTGCAACATGGTAACGATGA
GTTAGCAACATGCCTTACAAGGAGAGAAAAAGCACCGTGCATGCCGATTGGTGGAAGTAAGGTGGTACGA
TCGTGCCTTATTAGGAAGGCAACAGACGGGTCTGACATGGATTGGACGAACCACTGAATTGCCGCATTGC
AGAGATATTGTATTTAAGTGCCTAGCTCGATACATAAACGGGTCTCTCTGGTTAGACCAGATCTGAGCCT
GGGAGCTCTCTGGCTAACTAGGGAACCCACTGCTTAAGCCTCAATAAAGCTTGCCTTGAGTGCTTCAAGT
AGTGTGTGCCCGTCTGTTGTGTGACTCTGGTAACTAGAGATCCCTCAGACCCTTTTAGTCAGTGTGGAAA
ATCTCTAGCAGTGGCGCCCGAACAGGGACTTGAAAGCGAAAGGGAAACCAGAGGAGCTCTCTCGACGCAG
GACTCGGCTTGCTGAAGCGCGCACGGCAAGAGGCGAGGGGCGGCGACTGGTGAGTACGCCAAAAATTTTG
ACTAGCGGAGGCTAGAAGGAGAGAGATGGGTGCGAGAGCGTCAGTATTAAGCGGGGGAGAATTAGATCGC
GATGGGAAAAAATTCGGTTAAGGCCAGGGGGAAAGAAAAAATATAAATTAAAACATATAGTATGGGCAAG
CAGGGAGCTAGAACGATTCGCAGTTAATCCTGGCCTGTTAGAAACATCAGAAGGCTGTAGACAAATACTG
GGACAGCTACAACCATCCCTTCAGACAGGATCAGAAGAACTTAGATCATTATATAATACAGTAGCAACCC
TCTATTGTGTGCATCAAAGGATAGAGATAAAAGACACCAAGGAAGCTTTAGACAAGATAGAGGAAGAGCA
AAACAAAAGTAAGACCACCGCACAGCAAGCGGCCGCTGATCTTCAGACCTGGAGGAGGAGATATGAGGGA
CAATTGGAGAAGTGAATTATATAAATATAAAGTAGTAAAAATTGAACCATTAGGAGTAGCACCCACCAAG
GCAAAGAGAAGAGTGGTGCAGAGAGAAAAAAGAGCAGTGGGAATAGGAGCTTTGTTCCTTGGGTTCTTGG
GAGCAGCAGGAAGCACTATGGGCGCAGCGTCAATGACGCTGACGGTACAGGCCAGACAATTATTGTCTGG
TATAGTGCAGCAGCAGAACAATTTGCTGAGGGCTATTGAGGCGCAACAGCATCTGTTGCAACTCACAGTC
TGGGGCATCAAGCAGCTCCAGGCAAGAATCCTGGCTGTGGAAAGATACCTAAAGGATCAACAGCTCCTGG
GGATTTGGGGTTGCTCTGGAAAACTCATTTGCACCACTGCTGTGCCTTGGAATGCTAGTTGGAGTAATAA
ATCTCTGGAACAGATTTGGAATCACACGACCTGGATGGAGTGGGACAGAGAAATTAACAATTACACAAGC
TTAATACACTCCTTAATTGAAGAATCGCAAAACCAGCAAGAAAAGAATGAACAAGAATTATTGGAATTAG
ATAAATGGGCAAGTTTGTGGAATTGGTTTAACATAACAAATTGGCTGTGGTATATAAAATTATTCATAAT
GATAGTAGGAGGCTTGGTAGGTTTAAGAATAGTTTTTGCTGTACTTTCTATAGTGAATAGAGTTAGGCAG
GGATATTCACCATTATCGTTTCAGACCCACCTCCCAACCCCGAGGGGACCCGACAGGCCCGAAGGAATAG
AAGAAGAAGGTGGAGAGAGAGACAGAGACAGATCCATTCGATTAGTGAACGGATCTCGACGGTATCGGTT
AACTTTTAAAAGAAAAGGGGGGATTGGGGGGTACAGTGCAGGGGAAAGAATAGTAGACATAATAGCAACA
GACATACAAACTAAAGAATTACAAAAACAAATTACAAAATTCAAAATTTTATCGATAAGCTTGGGAGTTC
CGCGTTACATAACTTACGGTAAATGGCCCGCCTGGCTGACCGCCCAACGACCCCCGCCCATTGACGTCAA
TAATGACGTATGTTCCCATAGTAACGCCAATAGGGACTTTCCATTGACGTCAATGGGTGGAGTATTTACG
GTAAACTGCCCACTTGGCAGTACATCAAGTGTATCATATGCCAAGTACGCCCCCTATTGACGTCAATGAC
GGTAAATGGCCCGCCTGGCATTATGCCCAGTACATGACCTTATGGGACTTTCCTACTTGGCAGTACATCT
ACGTATTAGTCATCGCTATTACCATGGTGATGCGGTTTTGGCAGTACATCAATGGGCGTGGATAGCGGTT
TGACTCACGGGGATTTCCAAGTCTCCACCCCATTGACGTCAATGGGAGTTTGTTTTGGCACCAAAATCAA
CGGGACTTTCCAAAATGTCGTAACAACTCCGCCCCATTGACGCAAATGGGCGGTAGGCGTGTACGGTGGG
AGGTCTATATAAGCAGAGCTCGTTTAGTGAACCGTCAGATCGCCTGGAGACGCCATCCACGCTGTTTTGA
CCTCCATAGAAGACACCGACTCTAGTCCAGTGTGGTGGAATTCTGCAGATATCAACAAGTTTGTACAAAA
AAGCAGGCTCCACCATGACAACAGAGACAGGCCCCGACTCTGAGGTGAAGAAAGCTCAGGAGGAGGCCCC
GCAGCAGCCCGAGGCTGCTGCCGCTGTGACCACCCCTGTGACCCCTGCAGGCCACGGCCACCCAGAGGCC
AACTCCAATGAGAAGCATCCATCCCAGCAGGACACGCGGCCTGCTGAACAGAGCCTAGACATGGAGGAGA
AGGACTACAGTGAGGCCGATGGCCTTTCGGAGAGGACCACGCCCAGCAAGGCCCAGAAATCGCCCCAGAA
GATTGCCAAGAAATACAAGAGTGCCATCTGCCGGGTCACTCTGCTTGATGCCTCGGAGTATGAGTGTGAG
GTGGAGAAACATGGCCGGGGCCAGGTGCTGTTTGACCTGGTCTGTGAACACCTCAACCTCCTAGAGAAGG
ACTACTTCGGCCTGACCTTCTGTGATGCTGACAGCCAGAAGAACTGGCTGGACCCCTCCAAGGAGATCAA
GAAGCAGATCCGGAGTAGCCCCTGGAATTTTGCCTTCACAGTCAAGTTCTACCCGCCTGATCCTGCCCAG
CTGACAGAAGACATCACAAGATACTACCTGTGCCTGCAGCTGCGGGCAGACATCATCACGGGCCGGCTGC
CATGCTCCTTTGTCACGCATGCCCTACTGGGCTCCTACGCTGTGCAGGCTGAGCTGGGTGACTATGATGC
TGAGGAGCATGTGGGCAACTATGTCAGCGAGCTCCGCTTCGCCCCTAACCAGACCCGGGAGCTGGAGGAG
AGGATCATGGAGCTGCATAAGACATATAGGGGGATGACCCCGGGAGAAGCAGAAATCCACTTCTTAGAGA
ATGCCAAGAAGCTTTCCATGTACGGAGTAGACCTGCACCATGCCAAGGACTCTGAGGGCATCGACATCAT
GTTAGGCGTTTGTGCCAATGGCCTGCTCATCTACCGGGACCGGCTGAGAATCAACCGCTTTGCCTGGCCC
AAGATCCTCAAGATCTCCTACAAGAGGAGTAACTTCTATATCAAGATCCGGCCTGGGGAGTATGAGCAAT
TTGAGAGCACAATTGGCTTTAAGCTCCCAAACCACCGGTCAGCCAAGAGACTGTGGAAGGTCTGCATCGA
GCATCATACATTCTTCCGGCTGGTGTCCCCTGAGCCCCCACCCAAGGGCTTCCTGGTGATGGGCTCCAAG
TTCCGGTACAGTGGGAGGACCCAGGCACAGACTCGCCAGGCCAGCGCCCTCATTGACCGGCCTGCACCCT
TCTTTGAGCGTTCTTCCAGCAAACGGTACACCATGTCCCGCAGCCTTGATGGAGCAGAGTTCTCCCGCCC
AGCCTCGGTCAGCGAGAACCATGATGCAGGGCCTGACGGTGACAAGCGGGATGAGGATGGCGAGTCTGGG
GGGCAACGGTCAGAGGCTGAGGAGGGAGAGGTCAGGACTCCAACCAAGATCAAGGAGCTAAAGCCGGAGC
AGGAAACCACGCCGAGACACAAGCAGGAGTTCTTAGACAAGCCAGAAGATGTCTTGCTGAAGCACCAGGC
CAGCATCAATGAGCTCAAAAGGACCCTGAAGGAGCCCAACAGCAAACTCATCCACCGGGATCGAGACTGG
GAACGGGAGCGCAGGCTGCCCTCCTCCCCCGCCTCCCCCTCCCCCAAGGGCACCCCTGAGAAAGCCAATG
AGAGAGCAGGGCTGAGGGAGGGCTCCGAGGAGAAAGTCAAACCACCACGTCCCCGGGCCCCAGAGAGTGA
CACAGGCGATGAGGACCAGGACCAGGAGAGGGACACGGTGTTCCTGAAGGACAACCACCTGGCCATTGAG
CGCAAGTGCTCCAGCATCACGGTCAGCTCTACGTCTAGCCTGGAGGCTGAGGTGGACTTCACGGTCATTG
GTGACTACCATGGCAGCGCCTTCGAAGACTTCTCCCGCAGCCTGCCTGAGCTCGACCGGGACAAAAGCGA
CTCGGACACTGAGGGCCTGCTGTTCTCCCGGGATCTCAACAAGGGGGCCCCCAGCCAGGATGATGAGTCT
GGGGGCATTGAGGACAGCCCGGATCGAGGGGCCTGCTCCACCCCGGATATGCCCCAGTTTGAGCCCGTGA
AAACAGAAACCATGACTGTCAGCAGTCTGGCCATTAGAAAGAAGATTGAGCCGGAGGCCGTACTGCAGAC
CAGAGTCTCCGCTATGGATAACACCCAGGTTGATGGGAGTGCCTCAGTGGGGAGGGAGTTCATAGCAACC
ACTCCCTCCATCACCACGGAGACCATATCGACCACCATGGAGAACAGTCTCAAGTCCGGGAAGGGGGCAG
CTGCCATGATCCCAGGCCCACAGACGGTGGCCACGGAAATCCGTTCTCTTTCTCCGATCATCGGGAAAGA
TGTCCTCACCAGCACCTACGGCGCCACTGCGGAAACCCTCTCAACCTCCACCACCACCCATGTCACCAAA
ACTGTGAAAGGAGGGTTTTCTGAGACAAGGATCGAGAAGCGAATCATCATTACTGGGGATGAAGATGTCG
ATCAAGACCAGGCCCTGGCTTTGGCCATCAAGGAGGCCAAACTGCAGCATCCTGATATGCTGGTAACCAA
AGCTGTCGTATACAGAGAAACAGACCCATCCCCAGAGGAGAGGGACAAGAAGCCACAGGAATCCTAGGAC
CCAGCTTTCTTGTACAAAGTGGTTGATATCCAGCACAGTGGCGGCCGCTCGACAATCAACCTCTGGATTA
CAAAATTTGTGAAAGATTGACTGGTATTCTTAACTATGTTGCTCCTTTTACGCTATGTGGATACGCTGCT
TTAATGCCTTTGTATCATGCTATTGCTTCCCGTATGGCTTTCATTTTCTCCTCCTTGTATAAATCCTGGT
TGCTGTCTCTTTATGAGGAGTTGTGGCCCGTTGTCAGGCAACGTGGCGTGGTGTGCACTGTGTTTGCTGA
CGCAACCCCCACTGGTTGGGGCATTGCCACCACCTGTCAGCTCCTTTCCGGGACTTTCGCTTTCCCCCTC
CCTATTGCCACGGCGGAACTCATCGCCGCCTGCCTTGCCCGCTGCTGGACAGGGGCTCGGCTGTTGGGCA
CTGACAATTCCGTGGTGTTGTCGGGGAAGCTGACGTCCTTTCCATGGCTGCTCGCCTGTGTTGCCACCTG
GATTCTGCGCGGGACGTCCTTCTGCTACGTCCCTTCGGCCCTCAATCCAGCGGACCTTCCTTCCCGCGGC
CTGCTGCCGGCTCTGCGGCCTCTTCCGCGTCTTCGCCTTCGCCCTCAGACGAGTCGGATCTCCCTTTGGG
CCGCCTCCCCGCCTGGAATTCTACCGGGTAGGGGAGGCGCTTTTCCCAAGGCAGTCTGGAGCATGCGCTT
TAGCAGCCCCGCTGGGCACTTGGCGCTACACAAGTGGCCTCTGGCCTCGCACACATTCCACATCCACCGG
TAGGCGCCAACCGGCTCCGTTCTTTGGTGGCCCCTTCGCGCCACCTTCTACTCCTCCCCTAGTCAGGAAG
TTCCCCCCCGCCCCGCAGCTCGCGTCGTGCAGGACGTGACAAATGGAAGTAGCACGTCTCACTAGTCTCG
TGCAGATGGACAGCACCGCTGAGCAATGGAAGCGGGTAGGCCTTTGGGGCAGCGGCCAATAGCAGCTTTG
CTCCTTCGCTTTCTGGGCTCAGAGGCTGGGAAGGGGTGGGTCCGGGGGCGGGCTCAGGGGCGGGCTCAGG
GGCGGGGCGGGCGCCCGAAGGTCCTCCGGAGGCCCGGCATTCTGCACGCTTCAAAAGCGCACGTCTGCCG
CGCTGTTCTCCTCTTCCTCATCTCCGGGCCTTTCGACCTGCAGCCCAAGCTTACCATGACCGAGTACAAG
CCCACGGTGCGCCTCGCCACCCGCGACGACGTCCCCAGGGCCGTACGCACCCTCGCCGCCGCGTTCGCCG
ACTACCCCGCCACGCGCCACACCGTCGATCCGGACCGCCACATCGAGCGGGTCACCGAGCTGCAAGAACT
CTTCCTCACGCGCGTCGGGCTCGACATCGGCAAGGTGTGGGTCGCGGACGACGGCGCCGCGGTGGCGGTC
TGGACCACGCCGGAGAGCGTCGAAGCGGGGGCGGTGTTCGCCGAGATCGGCCCGCGCATGGCCGAGTTGA
GCGGTTCCCGGCTGGCCGCGCAGCAACAGATGGAAGGCCTCCTGGCGCCGCACCGGCCCAAGGAGCCCGC
GTGGTTCCTGGCCACCGTCGGCGTCTCGCCCGACCACCAGGGCAAGGGTCTGGGCAGCGCCGTCGTGCTC
CCCGGAGTGGAGGCGGCCGAGCGCGCCGGGGTGCCCGCCTTCCTGGAGACCTCCGCGCCCCGCAACCTCC
CCTTCTACGAGCGGCTCGGCTTCACCGTCACCGCCGACGTCGAGGTGCCCGAAGGACCGCGCACCTGGTG
CATGACCCGCAAGCCCGGTGCCTGACGCCCGCCCCACGACCCGCAGCGCCCGACCGAAAGGAGCGCACGA
CCCCATGCATCTCGAGGGCCCGGTACCTTTAAGACCAATGACTTACAAGGCAGCTGTAGATCTTAGCCAC
TTTTTAAAAGAAAAGGGGGGACTGGAAGGGCTAGCTCACTCCCAACGAAGACAAGATCTGCTTTTTGCTT
GTACTGGGTCTCTCTGGTTAGACCAGATCTGAGCCTGGGAGCTCTCTGGCTAACTAGGGAACCCACTGCT
TAAGCCTCAATAAAGCTTGCCTTGAGTGCTTCAAGTAGTGTGTGCCCGTCTGTTGTGTGACTCTGGTAAC
TAGAGATCCCTCAGACCCTTTTAGTCAGTGTGGAAAATCTCTAGCAGTAGTAGTTCATGTCATCTTATTA
TTCAGTATTTATAACTTGCAAAGAAATGAATATCAGAGAGTGAGAGGAACTTGTTTATTGCAGCTTATAA
TGGTTACAAATAAAGCAATAGCATCACAAATTTCACAAATAAAGCATTTTTTTCACTGCATTCTAGTTGT
GGTTTGTCCAAACTCATCAATGTATCTTATCATGTCTGGCTCTAGCTATCCCGCCCCTAACTCCGCCCAT
CCCGCCCCTAACTCCGCCCAGTTCCGCCCATTCTCCGCCCCATGGCTGACTAATTTTTTTTATTTATGCA
GAGGCCGAGGCCGCCTCGGCCTCTGAGCTATTCCAGAAGTAGTGAGGAGGCTTTTTTGGAGGCCTAGGGA
CGTACCCAATTCGCCCTATAGTGAGTCGTATTACGCGCGCTCACTGGCCGTCGTTTTACAACGTCGTGAC
TGGGAAAACCCTGGCGTTACCCAACTTAATCGCCTTGCAGCACATCCCCCTTTCGCCAGCTGGCGTAATA
GCGAAGAGGCCCGCACCGATCGCCCTTCCCAACAGTTGCGCAGCCTGAATGGCGAATGGG
[124 nt withheld, positions 9021-9144]
C
[91 nt withheld, positions 9146-9236]
A
[49 nt withheld, positions 9238-9286]
CCTTTGACGTTGGAGTCCACGTTCTTT
[37 nt withheld, positions 9314-9350]
ACCCTATCTCGGTCTATTCTTTTGATTTATAAGGGATTTTGCCGATTTCGGCCTATTGGTTAAAAAATGA
GCTGATTTAACAAAAATTTAACGCGAATTTTAACAAAATATTAACGCTTACAATTTAGGTGGCACTTTTC
GGGGAAATGTGCGCGGAACCCCTATTTGTTTATTTTTCTAAATACATTCAAATATGTATCCGCTCATGAG
ACAATAACCCTGATAAATGCTTCAATAATATTGAAAAAGGAAGAGTATGAGTATTCAACATTTCCGTGTC
GCCCTTATTCCCTTTTTTGCGGCATTTTGCCTTCCTGTTTTTGCTCACCCAGAAACGCTGGTGAAAGTAA
AAGATGCTGAAGATCAGTTGGGTGCACGAGTGGGTTACATCGAACTGGATCTCAACAGCGGTAAGATCCT
TGAGAGTTTTCGCCCCGAAGAACGTTTTCCAATGATGAGCACTTTTAAAGTTCTGCTATGTGGCGCGGTA
TTATCCCGTATTGACGCCGGGCAAGAGCAACTCGGTCGCCGCATACACTATTCTCAGAATGACTTGGTTG
AGTACTCACCAGTCACAGAAAAGCATCTTACGGATGGCATGACAGTAAGAGAATTATGCAGTGCTGCCAT
AACCATGAGTGATAACACTGCGGCCAACTTACTTCTGACAACGATCGGAGGACCGAAGGAGCTAACCGCT
TTTTTGCACAACATGGGGGATCATGTAACTCGCCTTGATCGTTGGGAACCGGAGCTGAATGAAGCCATAC
CAAACGACGAGCGTGACACCACGATGCCTGTAGCAATGGCAACAACGTTGCGCAAACTATTAACTGGCGA
ACTACTTACTCTAGCTTCCCGGCAACAATTAATAGACTGGATGGAGGCGGATAAAGTTGCAGGACCACTT
CTGCGCTCGGCCCTTCCGGCTGGCTGGTTTATTGCTGATAAATCTGGAGCCGGTGAGCGTGGGTCTCGCG
GTATCATTGCAGCACTGGGGCCAGATGGTAAGCCCTCCCGTATCGTAGTTATCTACACGACGGGGAGTCA
GGCAACTATGGATGAACGAAATAGACAGATCGCTGAGATAGGTGCCTCACTGATTAAGCATTGGTAACTG
TCAGACCAAGTTTACTCATATATACTTTAGATTGATTTAAAACTTCATTTTTAATTTAAAAGGATCTAGG
TGAAGATCCTTTTTGATAATCTCATGACCAAAATCCCTTAACGTGAGTTTTCGTTCCACTGAGCGTCAGA
CCCCGTAGAAAA
Features (pLannotate 1.2.2; 30 found; start..end, strand, type, name):
     16..604     +  rep_origin     ori: high-copy-number ColE1/pMB1/pBR322/pUC origin of replication
    787..879     +  CDS            lacI (fragment): lac repressor; lacI; The lac repressor binds to the lac operator to inhibit transcription in E. coli. This inhibition can be relieved by adding lactose or isopropyl-β-D-thiogalactopyranoside (IPTG).
    892..913     +  protein_bind   CAP binding site: CAP binding activates transcription in the presence of cAMP. E. coli catabolite activator protein
    928..958     +  promoter       lac promoter: promoter for the E. coli lac operon
    966..982     +  protein_bind   lac operator: The lac repressor binds to the lac operator to inhibit transcription in E. coli. This inhibition can be relieved by adding lactose or isopropyl-β-D-thiogalactopyranoside (IPTG). lac repressor encoded by lacI
   1027..1045    +  promoter       T3 promoter: promoter for bacteriophage T3 RNA polymerase
   1073..1299    +  promoter       RSV promoter: Rous sarcoma virus enhancer/promoter
   1300..1480    +  LTR            5' LTR (truncated): truncated 5' long terminal repeat (LTR) from HIV-1
   1527..1652    +  misc_feature   HIV-1 Ψ: packaging signal of human immunodeficiency virus type 1
   1636..1999    +  CDS            HIV-1 gag (fragment): gag protein from human immunodeficiency virus 1; gag
   2145..2378    +  misc_feature   RRE: The Rev response element (RRE) of HIV-1 allows for Rev-dependent mRNA export from the nucleus to the cytoplasm.
   2755..2855    +  CDS            Rev (fragment): human immunodeficiency virus 1 (HIV-1) Rev protein; rev; enhances nuclear export of unspliced and incompletely spliced viral mRNAs
   2874..2990    +  misc_feature   cPPT/CTS: central polypurine tract and central termination sequence of HIV-1
   3013..3316    +  enhancer       CMV enhancer: human cytomegalovirus immediate early enhancer
   3317..3520    +  promoter       CMV promoter: human cytomegalovirus (CMV) immediate early promoter
   3625..3649    +  protein_bind   attB1: mutant version of attB; recombination site for the Gateway® BP reaction BP Clonase™
   3655..6294    +  CDS            EPB41L1: E41L1_HUMAN - Also known as KIAA0338 Experimental evidence at protein level: Swiss-Prot protein existence level 1. May function to confer stability and plasticity to neuronal membrane via multiple interactions, including the spectrin-actin-based cytoskeleton, integral membrane channels and membrane-associated guanylate kinases. From Homo sapiens (Human).
   6299..6323    -  protein_bind   attB2: mutant version of attB; recombination site for the Gateway® BP reaction BP Clonase™
   6354..6942    +  misc_feature   WPRE: woodchuck hepatitis virus posttranscriptional regulatory element
   6956..7455    +  promoter       PGK promoter: mouse phosphoglycerate kinase 1 promoter
   7476..8075    +  CDS            PuroR: puromycin N-acetyltransferase; pac from Streptomyces alboniger; confers resistance to puromycin
   8143..8280    +  CDS            nef (fragment): NEF_HV1LA - Experimental evidence at protein level: Swiss-Prot protein existence level 1. Extracellular Nef protein targets CD4(+) T-lymphocytes for apoptosis by interacting with CXCR4 surface receptors. From Human immunodeficiency virus type 1 group M subtype B (isolate Lai) (HIV-1).
   8266..8446    +  LTR            5' LTR (truncated): truncated 5' long terminal repeat (LTR) from HIV-1
   8518..8639    +  polyA_signal   SV40 poly(A) signal: SV40 polyadenylation signal
   8679..8814    +  rep_origin     SV40 ori: SV40 origin of replication
   8835..8853    -  promoter       T7 promoter: promoter for bacteriophage T7 RNA polymerase
   8861..9016    +  CDS            lacZα (fragment): LacZα fragment of β-galactosidase; lacZ fragment
   9021..9449    +  rep_origin     f1 ori (sequence partly withheld): f1 bacteriophage origin of replication; arrow indicates direction of (+) strand synthesis
   9502..9606    +  promoter       AmpR promoter: bla
   9607..10467   +  CDS            AmpR: β-lactamase; bla; confers resistance to ampicillin, carbenicillin, and related antibiotics
