[The description below was written by a language model from this plasmid's Addgene catalogue record and pLannotate feature annotations shown in this document.]
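Description:
pLenti CMV Puro DEST (w118-1) EPB41L1 is a lentiviral mammalian expression plasmid of about 10.6 kb that carries the human EPB41L1 gene (also known as 4.1N), which encodes a band 4.1-like protein linking membrane proteins to the spectrin-actin cytoskeleton. The open reading frame was transferred from a DNASU clone into the pLenti CMV Puro DEST destination vector by Gateway recombination, so it is flanked by attB1 and attB2 sites. In bacteria, the plasmid replicates from a high-copy ColE1/pUC-type origin and is selected with ampicillin through the β-lactamase gene. An f1 origin, an SV40 origin and remnants of the lac region with T3 and T7 promoters are also present in the backbone.

The viral genome is arranged in the usual third-generation style. An RSV promoter fused to a truncated HIV-1 5' LTR drives Tat-independent transcription of the genomic RNA in packaging cells. It is followed by the Ψ packaging signal with a gag fragment, the Rev response element for nuclear export of the unspliced RNA, and the cPPT/CTS, which aids nuclear import of the reverse-transcribed genome. Within the transfer cassette, the CMV enhancer/promoter drives EPB41L1, and a downstream WPRE enhances transcript stability and expression. A separate mouse PGK promoter expresses puromycin N-acetyltransferase, allowing selection of transduced cells. The cassette ends in a truncated 3' LTR, annotated by the software as a truncated 5' LTR, followed by an SV40 polyadenylation signal. No epitope tag or reporter is annotated. The stated purpose is stable, puromycin-selectable EPB41L1 expression, and the associated publication concerns chemoresistance and apoptosis in T-cell acute lymphoblastic leukemia.
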