Addgene plasmid #107508: pLenti CMV Puro DEST (w118-1) EPB41L1
Purpose: Expressing EPB41L1, puromycin resistant
Depositing lab: Alejandro Gutierrez. Depositing organization: Boston Children's Hospital. Publication: PRC2 loss induces chemoresistance by repressing apoptosis in T cell acute lymphoblastic leukemia. Aries IM, Bodaar K, Karim SA, Chonghaile TN, Hinze L, Burns MA, Pfirrmann M, Degar J, Landrigan JT, Balbach S, Peirs S, Menten B, Isenhart R, Stevenson KE, Neuberg DS, Devidas M, Loh ML, Hunger SP, Teachey DT, Rabin KR, Winter SS, Dunsmore KP, Wood BL, Silverman LB, Sallan SE, Van Vlierberghe P, Orkin SH, Knoechel B, Letai AG, Gutierrez A. J Exp Med. 2018 Nov 7. pii: jem.20180570. doi: 10.1084/jem.20180570. PubMed 30404791.
Backbone
  Vector backbone: pLenti CMV Puro DEST (w118-1)
  Vector type: Mammalian Expression, Lentiviral
  Selectable markers: Puromycin
Growth in bacteria
  Bacterial resistance: Ampicillin, 100 μg/mL
  Growth temperature: 37°C
  Growth strain: NEB Stable
  Copy number: Unknown
Gene/Insert
  Gene/Insert name: EPB41L1
  Species: H. sapiens (human)
  Insert size (bp): 2646
  Entrez Gene: EPB41L1 (a.k.a. 4.1N, MRD11)
  Promoter: CMV
  Cloning method: Gateway Cloning
  Sequencing primers: 5′ CMV; 3′ Dest Rev (GGAGCAACATAGTTA)
Resource information
  A portion of this plasmid was derived from a plasmid made by: Gene cloned from DNASU HsCD00043369
Terms and licenses: Academic/Nonprofit Terms; Industry Terms: Not Available to Industry
How to cite: pLenti CMV Puro DEST (w118-1) EPB41L1 was a gift from Alejandro Gutierrez (Addgene plasmid # 107508 ; http://n2t.net/addgene:107508 ; RRID:Addgene_107508)
