>Addgene plasmid #107508 | pLenti CMV Puro DEST (w118-1) EPB41L1 | depositor partial sequence | sequence record 205683 | CMV Fwd
CCATCCACGCTGTTTTGACCTCCATAGAAGACACCGACTCTAGTCCAGTGTGGTGGAATTCTGCAGATAT
CAACAAGTTTGTACAAAAAAGCAGGCTCCACCATGACAACAGAGACAGGCCCCGACTCTGAGGTGAAGAA
AGCTCAGGAGGAGGCCCCGCAGCAGCCCGAGGCTGCTGCCGCTGTGACCACCCCTGTGACCCCTGCAGGC
CACGGCCACCCAGAGGCCAACTCCAATGAGAAGCATCCATCCCAGCAGGACACGCGGCCTGCTGAACAGA
GCCTAGACATGGAGGAGAAGGACTACAGTGAGGCCGATGGCCTTTCGGAGAGGACCACGCCCAGCAAGGC
CCAGAAATCGCCCCAGAAGATTGCCAAGAAATACAAGAGTGCCATCTGCCGGGTCACTCTGCTTGATGCC
TCGGAGTATGAGTGTGAGGTGGAGAAACATGGCCGGGGCCAGGTGCTGTTTGACCTGGTCTGTGAACACC
TC
