>Addgene plasmid #107508 | pLenti CMV Puro DEST (w118-1) EPB41L1 | depositor partial sequence | sequence record 205684 | Destination Reverse (GGAGCAACATAGTTA)
TGCTCCACCCCGGATATGCCCCAGTTTGAGCCCGTGAAAACAGAAACCATGACTGTCAGCAGTCTGGCCA
TTAGAAAGAAGATTGAGCCGGAGGCCGTACTGCAGACCAGAGTCTCCGCTATGGATAACACCCAGGTTGA
TGGGAGTGCCTCAGTGGGGAGGGAGTTCATAGCAACCACTCCCTCCATCACCACGGAGACCATATCGACC
ACCATGGAGAACAGTCTCAAGTCCGGGAAGGGGGCAGCTGCCATGATCCCAGGCCCACAGACGGTGGCCA
CGGAAATCCGTTCTCTTTCTCCGATCATCGGGAAAGATGTCCTCACCAGCACCTACGGCGCCACTGCGGA
AACCCTCTCAACCTCCACCACCACCCATGTCACCAAAACTGTGAAAGGAGGGTTTTCTGAGACAAGGATC
GAGAAGCGAATCATCATTACTGGGGATGAAGATGTCGATCAAGACCAGGCCCTGGCTTTGGCCATCAAGG
AGGCCAAACTGCAGCATCCTGATATGCTGGTAACCAAAGCTGTCGTATACAGAGAAACAGACCCATCCCC
AGAGGAGAGGGACAAGAAGCCACAGGAATCCTAGGACCCAGCTTTCTTGTACAAAGTGGTTGATATCCAG
CACAGTGGCGGCCGCTCGACAATCAACCTC
